>Addgene plasmid #115508 | pOPS0359 | addgene full sequence | sequence record 224277 | Addgene NGS Result
TGCCGAATTCGGATCCGGAGGGCTTTACTAAGCTGATCCGGTGGATGACCTTTTGAATGACCTTTAATAG
ATTATATTACTAATTAATTGGGGACCCTAGAGGTCCCCTTTTTTATTTTAAAAATTTTTTCACAAAACGG
TTTACAAGCATAAAGCTTGCTCAATCAATCACCGGATCTAGATATCGATACCCCGCTCCGCGATCCGCGC
CGCAGTCAGGGCCACGCCGTCGGCTATGCGGTTGCGCGCGATCGACGAGTAGCCCATGCGGAAGAAGCGG
CATGGGCCGTCGTCCTTCGGGAAGAAGGGCGACCCGGATTCGATCAGCACGCCGTCCTTTCGCAAAGCGT
TCATCAGCAAGTCCGCATCCAGACCTTCCGGCCCCTCGATCCAGAAGGACGTGCCGCCGAAAGCCGCAGA
TCCGGCGATCTCCAATCCGGCATCCCGGAGGGCAGCGTCCATGATGATGTGGCGGCGATGATACTCCTCG
CGCATGCGGTGCAGCACGGCATCATAGTGTCCGAGCGCCAGGAAATAGGCGGCCGTTCTCTGGAGGTGCC
CCGGCGGATGCCGCAACATCAAGGCCCGTAGTGCCCGCGCCTCCCGGATCACGGCAGCCGGCGCCACCAG
ATAGCCCAGACGCAGGCCGGGAAACAACGACTTGGAGAAACTGCCGATGTAGAACACCCGGCCGCAGCGG
TCGAAGGCCTTGAGGGCCGGGGAGGGGGGCGCCAGAAAGCTCATCTCGAACTCGTAATCGTCCTCGACGA
TTATGAAGTCCTTGGAGGCGGCCGCCTCGAGCAAGGCCGCCCGCCGTTCGATCGGCATCGTCGCGCCGGT
CGGCGAATGATGGCTGGGCGTGACGAACACGGCATCGACCTCTTCTGGAAGCGCGGCGGGCGGCAGGCCG
TCCTTGTCCACGTCGACGAAGGTGATCCCGGCGCCGCTCAAGCGAAGCGATGCACTCATGTCGGGATGGC
AGGGGTTCTCGCAGACCGCATGGGCGCCCTGACGCAACAGGAGCTGGATGACGATCCAGAGGGCGTTCTG
CGCGCCCACCGTCACCAGGATCTCGTCGGGGTTCGCGCGGATGCCGCGGCCCGGCAATGTGCGCGAGCAG
ATATAGTTGACAAGCTGGATGTCGTCCGCCGCCGCGAAGTCGCCCGCCATCAGCTCGAAATCCTCGCGCG
CCAGCGCCCGTCGCGCGCAGTCGCGCCAGGCCGTGAGGTCGAACAGCGACGGGTCCATCTGACCGTATAG
GAACGGATAAGGGTAGGTTCGCCAGTCGAGGGGCTTACGCATCTGCTTGGCCACGATGAAGGTCGAGCGC
AACTTGGCCGACCAGTCGATGGCATCGGCCGCAGCATGGGCGGCCTGCATCGCGATGGCTGTCGTTGGGG
GCTTGCCGGCCACACGGTAGCCGCTCCGGTTCGCCGCCTCCACATAGCCCTGGGAAGCGAGTTCCTGATA
GGCGAGCGTTACGGTGATCCGCGAAATATTCAGATAGGCCGCAAGCTTGCGGCTGGAGGGCAATTGGGCG
CCCGGCGCCAGGCGGCCCGACAATACGGCCGAAACGATCGTTTCGCGGATCTGCGCCTGCAGGCCCGTTT
GGCTGGCCCGGTCAAGGAAAAAGATCGTTTCGGACACGGTCGAGCCCGCCATTGTTCACCTCGCCCAACT
GGACTCATCTAACTTCCTATCTGGATATAAGGCAATCCGAAGCGTGGGCCTATTTCTATTCAGCAAGCAA
AGACCGTCATTCAATGTACGGCGCGACCCCGCAAAAAGCGGGGCGACATAACCAAAGAGGGTAACGACAG
GAGGAAGAACAAATGCGTAAAGGCGAAGAGCTGTTCACTGGTGTCGTCCCTATTCTGGTGGAACTGGATG
GTGATGTCAACGGTCATAAGTTTTCCGTGCGTGGCGAGGGTGAAGGTGACGCAACTAATGGTAAACTGAC
GCTGAAGTTCATCTGTACTACTGGTAAACTGCCGGTACCTTGGCCGACTCTGGTAACGACGCTGACTTAT
GGTGTTCAGTGCTTTGCTCGTTATCCGGACCATATGAAGCAGCATGACTTCTTCAAGTCCGCCATGCCGG
AAGGCTATGTGCAGGAACGCACGATTTCCTTTAAGGATGACGGCACGTACAAAACGCGTGCGGAAGTGAA
ATTTGAAGGCGATACCCTGGTAAACCGCATTGAGCTGAAAGGCATTGACTTTAAAGAAGATGGCAATATC
CTGGGCCATAAGCTGGAATACAATTTTAACAGCCACAATGTTTACATCACCGCCGATAAACAAAAAAATG
GCATTAAAGCGAATTTTAAAATTCGCCACAACGTTGAGGATGGCAGCGTGCAGCTGGCTGATCACTACCA
GCAAAACACTCCAATCGGTGATGGTCCTGTTCTGCTGCCAGACAATCACTATCTGAGCACGCAAAGCGTT
CTGTCTAAAGATCCGAACGAGAAACGCGATCATATGGTTCTGCTGGAGTTCGTAACCGCAGCGGGCATCA
CGCATGGTATGGATGAACTGTACAAATGAGCTTCCCAGGCATCAAATAAAACGAAAGGCTCAGTCGAAAG
ACTGGGCCTTTCGTTTTATCTGTTGTTTGTCGGTGAACGCTCTCCTGAGTAGGACAAATCCGCCGGGAGC
GGATTTGAACGTTGCGAAGCAACGGCCCGGAGGGTGGCGGGCAGGACGCCCGCCATAAACTGCCAGGGAA
TTCCGCTCTTGGACTCCTGTTGATAGATCCAGTAATGACCTCAGAACTCCATCTGGATTTGTTCAGAACG
CTCGGTTGCCGCCGGGCGTTTTTTATTGGTGAGAATCCAGGCAATTGACATAAGCCTGTTCGGTTCGTAA
ACTGTAATGCAAGTAGCGTATGCGCTCACGCAACTGGTCCAGAACCTTGACCGAACGCAGCGGTGGTAAC
GGCGCAGTGGCGGTTTTCATGGCTTGTTATGACTGTTTTTTTGTACAGCCTATGCCTCGGGCATCCAAGC
AGCAAGCGCGTTACGCCGTGGGTCGATGTTTGATGTTATGGAGCAGCAACGATGTTACGCAGCAGCAACG
ATGTTACGCAGCAGGGCAGTCGCCCTAAAACAAAGTTAGGTGGCTCAAGTATGGGCATCATTCGCACATG
TAGGCTCGGCCCTGACCAAGTCAAATCCATGCGGGCTGCTCTTGATCTTTTCGGTCGTGAGTTCGGCGAC
GTAGCCACCTACTCCCAACATCAGCCGGACTCCGATTACCTCGGGAACTTGCTCCGTAGTAAGACATTCA
TCGCGCTTGCTGCCTTCGACCAAGAAGCGGTTGTTGGCGCTCTCGCGGCTTACGTTCTGCCCAAGTTTGA
GCAGCCGCGTAGTGAGATCTATATCTATGATCTCGCAGTCTCCGGAGAGCACCGGAGGCAGGGCATTGCC
ACCGCGCTCATCAATCTCCTCAAGCATGAGGCCAACGCGCTTGGTGCTTATGTGATCTACGTGCAAGCAG
ATTACGGTGACGATCCCGCAGTGGCTCTCTATACAAAGTTGGGCATACGGGAAGAAGTGATGCACTTTGA
TATCGACCCAAGTACCGCCACCTAACAATTCGTTCAAGCCGAGATCGGCTTCCCGGCCGCGGAGTTGTTC
GGTAAATTGACTACTTTTCCGCTGCATAACCCTGCTTCGGGGTCATTATAGCGATTTTTTCGGTATATCC
ATCCTTTTTCGCACGATATACAGGATTTTGCCAAAGGGTTCGTGTAGACTTTCCTTGGTGTATCCAACGG
CGTCAGCCGGGCAGGATAGGTGAAGTAGGCCCACCCGCGAGCGGGTGTTCCTTCTTCACTGTCCCTTATT
CGCACCTGGCGGTGCTCAACGGGAATCCTGCTCTGCGAGGCTGGCCGTAGGCCGGCCCTACCGGCGCGGC
AGCGTTACCCGTGTCGGCGGCTCCAACGGCTCGCCATCGTCCAGAAAACACGGCTCATCGGGCATCGGCA
GGCGCTGCTGCCCGCGCCGTTCCCATTCCTCCGTTTCGGTCAAGGCTGGCAGGTCTGGTTCCATGCCCGG
AATGCCGGGCTGGCTGGGCGGCTCCTCGCCGGGGCCGGTCGGTAGTTGCTGCTCGCCCGGATACAGGGTC
GGGATGCGGCGCAGGTCGCCATGCCCCAACAGCGATTCGTCCTGGTCGTCGTGATCAACCACCACGGCGG
CACTGAACACCGACAGGCGCAACTGGTCGCGGGGCTGGCCCCACGCCACGCGGTCATTGACCACGTAGGC
CGACACGGTGCCGGGGCCGTTGAGCTTCACGACGGAGATCCAGCGCTCGGCCACCAAGTCCTTGACTGCG
TATTGGACCGTCCGCAAAGAACGTCCGATGAGCTTGGAAAGAGTCTTTTGGCTGACCACCACGGCGTTCT
GGTGGCCCATCTGCGCGACGAGGTGATGCAGCAGCATTGCCGCCGTGGGTTTCCTCGCAATAAGCCCGGC
CCACGCCTCATGCGCTTTGCGTTCCGTTTGGACCCAGTGACCGGGCTTGTTCTTGGCTTGAATGCCGATT
TCTCTGGACTGCGTGGCCATGCTTATCTCCATGCGGTAGGGGTGCCGCACGGTTGCGGCACCATGCGCAA
TCAGCTGCAACTTTTCGGCAGCGCGACAACAATTATGCGTTGCGTAAAAGTGGCAGTCAATTACAGATTT
TCTTTAACCTACGCAATGAGCTATTGCGGGGGGTGCCGCAATGAGCTGTTGCGTACCCCCCTTTTTTAAG
TTGTTGATTTTTAAGTCTTTCGCATTTCGCCCTATATCTAGTTCTTTGGTGCCCAAAGAAGGGCACCCCT
GCGGGGTTCCCCCACGCCTTCGGCGCGGCTCCCCCTCCGGCAAAAAGTGGCCCCTCCGGGGCTTGTTGAT
CGACTGCGCGGCCTTCGGCCTTGCCCAAGGTGGCGCTGCCCCCTTGGAACCCCCGCACTCGCCGCCGTGA
GGCTCGGGGGGCAGGCGGGCGGGCTTCGCCCTTCGACTGCCCCCACTCGCATAGGCTTGGGTCGTTCCAG
GCGCGTCAAGGCCAAGCCGCTGCGCGGTCGCTGCGCGAGCCTTGACCCGCCTTCCTCTTGGTGTCCAACC
GGCAAGCGAAGCGCGCAGGCCGCAGGCCGGAGGCTTTTCCCCAGAGAAAATTAAAAAAATTGATGGGGCA
AGGCCGCAGGCCGCGCAGTTGGAGCCGGTGGGTATGTGGTCGAAGGCTGGGTAGCCGGTGGGCAATCCCT
GTGGTCAAGCTCGTGGGCAGGCGCAGCCTGTCCATCAGCTTGTCCAGCAGGGTTGTCCACGGGCCGAGCG
AAGCGAGCCAGCCGGTGGCCGCTCGCGGCCATCGTCCACATATCCACGGGCTGGCAAGGGAGCGCAGCGA
CCGCGCAGGGCGAAGCCCGGAGAGCAAGCCCGTAGGGGGTTACTCTAGGGCGGCGGATTTGTCCTACTCA
GGAGAGCGTTCACCGACAAACAACAGATAAAACGAAAGGCCCAGTCTTTCGACTGAGCCTTTCGTTTTAT
TTGATGCC
Features (pLannotate 1.2.2; 9 found; start..end, strand, type, name):
   1833..2546    +  CDS            superfolder GFP: GFP variant that folds robustly even when fused to poorly folded proteins (Pédelacq et al., 2006)
   2563..2649    +  terminator     rrnB T1 terminator: Escherichia coli rrnB; transcription terminator T1 from the E. coli rrnB gene
   2742..2836    +  terminator     lambda t0 terminator: transcription terminator from phage lambda
   2845..2873    +  promoter       Pc promoter: intI1 (promoter lies within the coding sequence); class 1 integron promoter
   3062..3595    +  CDS            GmR: gentamycin acetyltransferase; aacC1; confers resistance to gentamycin
   3789..3897    +  oriT           oriT: incP origin of transfer
   3908..4570    -  CDS            pBBR1 Rep: replication protein for the broad-host-range plasmid pBBR1 from Bordetella bronchiseptica
   4571..5342    -  rep_origin     pBBR1 oriV: replication origin of the broad-host-range plasmid pBBR1 from Bordetella bronchiseptica; requires the pBBR1 Rep protein for replication
   5447..5533    -  terminator     rrnB T1 terminator: Escherichia coli rrnB; transcription terminator T1 from the E. coli rrnB gene
