[The description below was written by a language model from this plasmid's Addgene catalogue record and pLannotate feature annotations shown in this document.]
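Description:
pOPS0359 is a bacterial reporter plasmid that places superfolder GFP under taurine-inducible control. It was assembled by Golden Gate cloning as part of the Bacterial Expression Vector Archive (BEVA), a modular vector system. The backbone is pOGG024. According to the feature table (a 5,538 nt sequence), it carries the pBBR1 oriV together with the pBBR1 Rep protein that this origin requires, giving a broad-host-range replicon. An incP oriT allows the plasmid to be mobilised by conjugation when transfer functions are supplied in trans. Selection is by gentamicin, through the aacC1 acetyltransferase gene (GmR), which lies downstream of a class 1 integron Pc promoter. The record lists the plasmid as high copy and propagated in a standard E. coli cloning strain.

The payload combines three domesticated Golden Gate modules: the taurine-inducible promoter of Sinorhizobium meliloti (pTau, from pOGG041), the sfGFP coding sequence (pOGG037) and a terminator module (T-pharma, pOGG003). In the annotation, sfGFP is followed by an rrnB T1 terminator and a lambda t0 terminator. A second rrnB T1 terminator sits near the end of the sequence, presumably insulating the cassette from read-through from the backbone. The roughly 1.8 kb upstream of sfGFP was not annotated by the automated tool. This is where the pTau module would be expected, but the record does not state which regulatory elements it contains.

Fluorescence should report taurine-induced promoter activity, so the plasmid can be used to characterise this inducible system. The broad-host-range, mobilisable backbone suggests use in bacteria beyond E. coli, such as rhizobia, although the record does not name a target host.
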