Addgene plasmid #115508: pOPS0359
Purpose: Reporter Plasmid. Taurine-inducible expression of GFP
Depositing lab: Philip Poole. Depositing organization: University of Oxford. Publication: A Bacterial Expression Vector Archive (BEVA) for Flexible Modular Assembly of Golden Gate-Compatible Vectors. Geddes BA, Mendoza-Suarez MA, Poole PS. Front Microbiol. 2019 Jan 14;9:3345. doi: 10.3389/fmicb.2018.03345. eCollection 2018. PubMed 30692983.
Backbone
  Vector backbone: pOGG024
  Vector type: Bacterial Expression
Growth in bacteria
  Bacterial resistance: Gentamicin, 10 μg/mL
  Growth temperature: 37°C
  Growth strain: DH5alpha
  Copy number: High Copy
Gene/Insert
  Gene/Insert name: sfGFP pOGG037, T-pharma pOGG003 assembled in pOGG024
  Species: Synthetic
  Mutation: Domesticated for Golden Gate cloning
  Promoter: Taurine-inducible promoter of S. meliloti Promoter pTau pOGG041
  Cloning method: Unknown
Terms and licenses: Academic/Nonprofit Terms; Industry Terms: Not Available to Industry
Depositor comments: Please visit https://www.biorxiv.org/content/early/2018/08/16/392423 for bioRxiv preprint.
How to cite: pOPS0359 was a gift from Philip Poole (Addgene plasmid # 115508 ; http://n2t.net/addgene:115508 ; RRID:Addgene_115508)
